Addgene plasmid #52904: pMos-3xP3DsRed-attP
Purpose: (Empty Backbone) Mos1 transformation vector containing MCS, loxP, attP, 2 x 5HE
Depositing lab: Zach Adelman. Depositing organization: Virginia Polytechnic Institute and State University. Publication: Validation of novel promoter sequences derived from two endogenous ubiquitin genes in transgenic Aedes aegypti. Anderson MA, Gross TL, Myles KM, Adelman ZN. Insect Mol Biol. 2010 Aug;19(4):441-9. doi: 10.1111/j.1365-2583.2010.01005.x. Epub 2010 Apr 26. PubMed 20456509.
Backbone
  Vector backbone: pMos3xP3DsRED
  Backbone size (bp): 5935
  Modifications to backbone: Plasmid pMos-3xP3DsRed-attP was generated by inserting two clusters of homing endonuclease recognition sites (Traver et al., 2009) and loxP target sites flanking the multiple cloning site(MCS), as well as an attP recombination site downstream of the MCS.
  Vector type: Insect Expression
Growth in bacteria
  Bacterial resistance: Ampicillin, 100 μg/mL
  Growth temperature: 37°C
  Growth strain: XL1 Blue
  Copy number: Unknown
Gene/Insert
  Sequencing primers: 5′ TTCACTGCATTCTAGTTGTGGTTTGTCC; 3′ CGAATAAAGAGCAAACGCGGACAG
Terms and licenses: Academic/Nonprofit Terms; Industry Terms: Not Available to Industry
Depositor comments: attP site is gtagtgccccaactggggtaacctttgagttctctcagttgggggcgtag
How to cite: pMos-3xP3DsRed-attP was a gift from Zach Adelman (Addgene plasmid # 52904 ; http://n2t.net/addgene:52904 ; RRID:Addgene_52904)
