[The description below was written by a language model from this plasmid's Addgene catalogue record and pLannotate feature annotations shown in this document.]
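Description:
pMos-3xP3DsRed-attP is an empty insect transformation vector of 5,935 bp, built on the pMos3xP3DsRED backbone and designed for Mos1 (mariner) transposon-mediated germline integration. The associated publication concerns transgenic Aedes aegypti. It is maintained in E. coli through a high-copy ColE1/pUC-type origin and selected with ampicillin via the β-lactamase gene. The annotation also picks up cloning-vector remnants (lac promoter/operator, T3 promoter, and fragments of lacI, M13 ori, bom and rop) that play no evident role in the insect application.

The transposable portion is bounded by two Mos1-derived arms, which the feature table annotates as fragments of the mariner transposase coding sequence. Because that gene is interrupted, transposase would have to be supplied from a separate source, although the record does not describe a helper. Between the arms lies the transformation marker: a DsRed1 coding sequence preceded by a minimal Drosophila hsp70 promoter fragment and followed by an SV40 polyadenylation signal. The plasmid name indicates 3xP3 eye-specific enhancer elements upstream of this core promoter, though the automated annotation does not call them. Downstream of the marker, two loxP sites in the same orientation flank the multiple cloning site. According to the depositor, two clusters of homing endonuclease recognition sites also flank it, though these are not annotated. A φC31 attP site follows immediately after the second loxP.

A gene or promoter of interest is cloned into the MCS and integrated by transposition, and transgenic animals are identified by red fluorescence. The loxP sites could allow Cre-mediated excision of the cloned segment, the homing endonuclease sites provide targets for site-specific cleavage, and attP serves as a docking site for later φC31 integrase-mediated insertion.
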