Features (pLannotate 1.2.2; 21 found; start..end, strand, type, name):
     87..191     +  promoter       AmpR promoter: bla
    192..1052    +  CDS            AmpR: β-lactamase; bla; confers resistance to ampicillin, carbenicillin, and related antibiotics
   1223..1811    +  rep_origin     ori: high-copy-number ColE1/pMB1/pBR322/pUC origin of replication
   1994..2086    +  CDS            lacI (fragment): lac repressor; lacI; The lac repressor binds to the lac operator to inhibit transcription in E. coli. This inhibition can be relieved by adding lactose or isopropyl-β-D-thiogalactopyranoside (IPTG).
   2099..2120    +  protein_bind   CAP binding site: CAP binding activates transcription in the presence of cAMP. E. coli catabolite activator protein
   2135..2165    +  promoter       lac promoter: promoter for the E. coli lac operon
   2173..2189    +  protein_bind   lac operator: The lac repressor binds to the lac operator to inhibit transcription in E. coli. This inhibition can be relieved by adding lactose or isopropyl-β-D-thiogalactopyranoside (IPTG). lac repressor encoded by lacI
   2234..2252    +  promoter       T3 promoter: promoter for bacteriophage T3 RNA polymerase
   2573..3439    -  CDS            mariner\T (fragment): MOS1T_DROMA - Experimental evidence at protein level: Swiss-Prot protein existence level 1. Mediates transposition of transposon Mos1 by a 'cut and paste' mechanism. Transposases are sequence-specific nucleases and strand transferases that catalyze transposition through an ordered series of events: sequence-specific binding of transposase to the terminal inverted repeats (IR) present at each end of the transposon, pairing of the transposon IRs in a paired-end complex (PEC), cleavage of one or both DNA strands at each transposon end, capture of target DNA, and strand transfer to insert the tran
   3528..3650    +  promoter       hsp70 promoter (fragment): Drosophila melanogaster hsp70Bb promoter
   3664..3697    +  misc_feature   MCS (fragment): multiple cloning site
   3705..4385    +  CDS            DsRed1: wild-type DsRed mammalian codon-optimized
   4400..4483    +  CDS            large T antigen (fragment): large T antigen from SV40 (simian virus 40)
   4506..4627    +  polyA_signal   SV40 poly(A) signal: SV40 polyadenylation signal
   4646..4679    +  protein_bind   loxP: Cre-mediated recombination occurs in the 8-bp core sequence (GCATACAT). Cre recombinase
   4961..4994    +  protein_bind   loxP: Cre-mediated recombination occurs in the 8-bp core sequence (GCATACAT). Cre recombinase
   4995..5044    +  protein_bind   phage φC31 attP (fragment): attachment site of phage φC31 phage φC31 integrase
   5018..5245    -  CDS            mariner\T (fragment): MOS1T_DROMA - Experimental evidence at protein level: Swiss-Prot protein existence level 1. Mediates transposition of transposon Mos1 by a 'cut and paste' mechanism. Transposases are sequence-specific nucleases and strand transferases that catalyze transposition through an ordered series of events: sequence-specific binding of transposase to the terminal inverted repeats (IR) present at each end of the transposon, pairing of the transposon IRs in a paired-end complex (PEC), cleavage of one or both DNA strands at each transposon end, capture of target DNA, and strand transfer to insert the tran
   5464..5690    +  rep_origin     M13 ori (fragment) (sequence partly withheld): M13 bacteriophage origin of replication; arrow indicates direction of (+) strand synthesis
   5691..5790    -  misc_feature   bom (fragment): basis of mobility region from pBR322
   5892..5927    -  CDS            rop (fragment): Rop protein, which maintains plasmids at low copy number; rop
>Addgene plasmid #52904 | pMos-3xP3DsRed-attP | depositor full sequence | sequence record 82373 | pMos-3xP3DsRed-attP sequence 5935 bps
GCCTCGTGATACGCCTATTTTTATAGGTTAATGTCATGATAATAATGGTTTCTTAGACGTCAGGTGGCAC
TTTTCGGGGAAATGTGCGCGGAACCCCTATTTGTTTATTTTTCTAAATACATTCAAATATGTATCCGCTC
ATGAGACAATAACCCTGATAAATGCTTCAATAATATTGAAAAAGGAAGAGTATGAGTATTCAACATTTCC
GTGTCGCCCTTATTCCCTTTTTTGCGGCATTTTGCCTTCCTGTTTTTGCTCACCCAGAAACGCTGGTGAA
AGTAAAAGATGCTGAAGATCAGTTGGGTGCACGAGTGGGTTACATCGAACTGGATCTCAACAGCGGTAAG
ATCCTTGAGAGTTTTCGCCCCGAAGAACGTTTTCCAATGATGAGCACTTTTAAAGTTCTGCTATGTGGCG
CGGTATTATCCCGTATTGACGCCGGGCAAGAGCAACTCGGTCGCCGCATACACTATTCTCAGAATGACTT
GGTTGAGTACTCACCAGTCACAGAAAAGCATCTTACGGATGGCATGACAGTAAGAGAATTATGCAGTGCT
GCCATAACCATGAGTGATAACACTGCGGCCAACTTACTTCTGACAACGATCGGAGGACCGAAGGAGCTAA
CCGCTTTTTTGCACAACATGGGGGATCATGTAACTCGCCTTGATCGTTGGGAACCGGAGCTGAATGAAGC
CATACCAAACGACGAGCGTGACACCACGATGCCTGTAGCAATGGCAACAACGTTGCGCAAACTATTAACT
GGCGAACTACTTACTCTAGCTTCCCGGCAACAATTAATAGACTGGATGGAGGCGGATAAAGTTGCAGGAC
CACTTCTGCGCTCGGCCCTTCCGGCTGGCTGGTTTATTGCTGATAAATCTGGAGCCGGTGAGCGTGGGTC
TCGCGGTATCATTGCAGCACTGGGGCCAGATGGTAAGCCCTCCCGTATCGTAGTTATCTACACGACGGGG
AGTCAGGCAACTATGGATGAACGAAATAGACAGATCGCTGAGATAGGTGCCTCACTGATTAAGCATTGGT
AACTGTCAGACCAAGTTTACTCATATATACTTTAGATTGATTTAAAACTTCATTTTTAATTTAAAAGGAT
CTAGGTGAAGATCCTTTTTGATAATCTCATGACCAAAATCCCTTAACGTGAGTTTTCGTTCCACTGAGCG
TCAGACCCCGTAGAAAAGATCAAAGGATCTTCTTGAGATCCTTTTTTTCTGCGCGTAATCTGCTGCTTGC
AAACAAAAAAACCACCGCTACCAGCGGTGGTTTGTTTGCCGGATCAAGAGCTACCAACTCTTTTTCCGAA
GGTAACTGGCTTCAGCAGAGCGCAGATACCAAATACTGTCCTTCTAGTGTAGCCGTAGTTAGGCCACCAC
TTCAAGAACTCTGTAGCACCGCCTACATACCTCGCTCTGCTAATCCTGTTACCAGTGGCTGCTGCCAGTG
GCGATAAGTCGTGTCTTACCGGGTTGGACTCAAGACGATAGTTACCGGATAAGGCGCAGCGGTCGGGCTG
AACGGGGGGTTCGTGCACACAGCCCAGCTTGGAGCGAACGACCTACACCGAACTGAGATACCTACAGCGT
GAGCTATGAGAAAGCGCCACGCTTCCCGAAGGGAGAAAGGCGGACAGGTATCCGGTAAGCGGCAGGGTCG
GAACAGGAGAGCGCACGAGGGAGCTTCCAGGGGGAAACGCCTGGTATCTTTATAGTCCTGTCGGGTTTCG
CCACCTCTGACTTGAGCGTCGATTTTTGTGATGCTCGTCAGGGGGGCGGAGCCTATGGAAAAACGCCAGC
AACGCGGCCTTTTTACGGTTCCTGGCCTTTTGCTGGCCTTTTGCTCACATGTTCTTTCCTGCGTTATCCC
CTGATTCTGTGGATAACCGTATTACCGCCTTTGAGTGAGCTGATACCGCTCGCCGCAGCCGAACGACCGA
GCGCAGCGAGTCAGTGAGCGAGGAAGCGGAAGAGCGCCCAATACGCAAACCGCCTCTCCCCGCGCGTTGG
CCGATTCATTAATGCAGCTGGCACGACAGGTTTCCCGACTGGAAAGCGGGCAGTGAGCGCAACGCAATTA
ATGTGAGTTAGCTCACTCATTAGGCACCCCAGGCTTTACACTTTATGCTTCCGGCTCGTATGTTGTGTGG
AATTGTGAGCGGATAACAATTTCACACAGGAAACAGCTATGACCATGATTACGCCAAGCTCGGAATTAAC
CCTCACTAAAGGGAACAAAAGCTTTATGGTTTATGATTATCAATTTCGTTCCCATTGCTGGAATATCTTT
CGGGTTGTTTGTTATGCCTCGCTTTTCACTGCGTGCTAGCAGTTCCCTTTTCCTTAGGAATGACCATGCG
CACTTCCACTTTCGTGGGATAAAAATGGTAAATCCGGCTTTTTCTTAAAGCTACCAAATGATGTAGATAG
GCATCCCACAGTACGGGCTCCAGTCGGTGAATATAGAAACTATCAGGTGTACAAGTATGAAATGTCGTTT
TTTTTAAATCAAAAAACACGTTAAATTTTGTGGAAAAAGAAAAAATCATTTATTCAAAGTATTTGCCGTC
GCTAGCTACACATTTTTCCCATCTCTCGGGCAATTTGTGGATTCCACGCCAGTAGAACTCATCGTCTTTT
GCGGCGAACCATTCATCGAGCCATTTTTTCACACTTTCGTAAGAATCGAAGCGCTGCTCAGCGAGTGCGT
GTCCCATCGAAGCGAATAGGTGGTAATCGGATGGGGCCAGGTCTGGTGAGTAAGCCGCATGCGGAAGCAC
TTCCCAATTGAGTGTTTCCAACGTGTCGCGAACCGCTCTTGCCGTATGTGATGGAGCGTTGTCATGGAGA
AAAATGACCCTGTGTTGTCTTTTTTGATATTCCGGTCGTTTTCTCTGAAGCGCACGGTTCAAATTGATCA
ATTGTTGTTGGTAGCGTGCCGTATTCACCGTTTCGCCGGGTTTCAAGAGCTCATAGTAAATGACACCGCT
CTGATCCCACCAAACACAGAGCATCGTCTTCTTGCCAAAGCGATTCGGTCGAGCAGTCGATGTGGCCGGT
TGTCCAGGATCAACGTATGACTTTTTACGTTTAGGATTAACAAAAAAGATCCATTTTTCATCTCCAGTAA
CGATACGATGCAAAAACGACTTCCTTTTGTATCGTGAAAGCAAAATTTCGCATGTGTTTTTGCGCCTCTC
CATCTGCCTCTCGTTCAACTCATGTGGCACCCATCTACCGACCTTCTGAATCTTTCCCATCTCTCGCAAG
CGATTGGAAACTGCTTGTTGACTTACTTCCAACTGCTCTGCGAGTTGTTTTTGCGTTTGAGCATCGTCTT
CATCCAATAATGCTTGCAGTTCGGCGTCTTCGTACCTTTTTGGCGGTTTTCCGTGCTCTTTGTCGTCGAA
ATTCGAGCTCGCCCGGGGATCTAATTCAATTAGAGACTAATTCAATTAGAGCTAATTCAATTAGGATCCA
AGCTTATCGATTTCGAACCCTCGACCGCCGGAGTATAAATAGAGGCGCTTCGTCTACGGAGCGACAATTC
AATTCAAACAAGCAAAGTGAACACGTCGCTAAGCGAAAGCTAAGCAAATAAACAAGCGCAGCTGAACAAG
CTAAACAATCGGGGTACCGCTAGAGTCGACGGTACCGCGGGCCCGGGATCCACCGGTCGCCACCATGGTG
CGCTCCTCCAAGAACGTCATCAAGGAGTTCATGCGCTTCAAGGTGCGCATGGAGGGCACCGTGAACGGCC
ACGAGTTCGAGATCGAGGGCGAGGGCGAGGGCCGCCCCTACGAGGGCCACAACACCGTGAAGCTGAAGGT
GACCAAGGGCGGCCCCCTGCCCTTCGCCTGGGACATCCTGTCCCCCCAGTTCCAGTACGGCTCCAAGGTG
TACGTGAAGCACCCCGCCGACATCCCCGACTACAAGAAGCTGTCCTTCCCCGAGGGCTTCAAGTGGGAGC
GCGTGATGAACTTCGAGGACGGCGGCGTGGTGACCGTGACCCAGGACTCCTCCCTGCAGGACGGCTGCTT
CATCTACAAGGTGAAGTTCATCGGCGTGAACTTCCCCTCCGACGGCCCCGTAATGCAGAAGAAGACCATG
GGCTGGGAGGCCTCCACCGAGCGCCTGTACCCCCGCGACGGCGTGCTGAAGGGCGAGATCCACAAGGCCC
TGAAGCTGAAGGACGGCGGCCACTACCTGGTGGAGTTCAAGTCCATCTACATGGCCAAGAAGCCCGTGCA
GCTGCCCGGCTACTACTACGTGGACTCCAAGCTGGACATCACCTCCCACAACGAGGACTACACCATCGTG
GAGCAGTACGAGCGCACCGAGGGCCGCCACCACCTGTTCCTGTAGCGGCCGCGACTCTAGATCATAATCA
GCCATACCACATTTGTAGAGGTTTTACTTGCTTTAAAAAACCTCCCACACCTCCCCCTGAACCTGAAACA
TAAAATGAATGCAATTGTTGTTGTTAACTTGTTTATTGCAGCTTATAATGGTTACAAATAAAGCAATAGC
ATCACAAATTTCACAAATAAAGCATTTTTTTCACTGCATTCTAGTTGTGGTTTGTCCAAACTCATCAATG
TATCTTAAAGCTTATCGATACGCGTATAACTTCGTATAGCATACATTATACGAAGTTATATCGTAGCAGC
TCACGGTTAGGGATAACAGGGTAATTATTTGAGGAGGTTTCTCTGTAAATAATGACTCTCTTAAGGTAGC
CTAGAACAAAACGTCGTGAGACAGTTTGGTTTAATTAACGCGTACGGCGCGCCACTAGTGATATCTACTC
GAGTGAATTCTTATTTGAGGAGGTTTCTCTGTAAATAATGATCGTAGCAGCTCACGGTTACAAAACGTCG
TGAGACAGTTTGGTAGGGATAACAGGGTAATGACTCTCTTAAGGTAGCCTAGAAAGATCTATAACTTCGT
ATAGCATACATTATACGAAGTTATGTAGTGCCCCAACTGGGGTAACCTTTGAGTTCTCTCAGTTGGGGGC
GTAGCCTAGGCCGGCCGATCTCGTCGACGTCAAAATCACCACTTTTGAAGCGTTGAAACCACCGTTCACA
CGTTTTCACAGTTGGTACTTGTTCGCCAAAGGCTTCAACAAGCATTCGGTGCGATTCCGCAGCTGTTTTC
TTCAAATGAAAACAGAAAATTAATACTGTCCGCGTTTGCTCTTTATTCGGCACGAAACTCGACATGTTGA
CTGCACTGAGAGTAAACAATTATGACGCTCAATTCGCGCCAAACTATGGTGGTTCGACAGTCAAGGTTGA
CACTTCACAAGGTCAAAGTTTTATGACAATCGATAAATATTTACGTTTGCGAGACATCTATATGTTCGAA
CCGACATTCCCTACTTGTACACCTGGTAAAAAATTAAAACTAGGTCCCCGTTCTTACGCATATATACACA
GGT
[37 nt withheld, positions 5464-5500]
CCTTTGACGTTGGAGTCCACGTTCTTT
[37 nt withheld, positions 5528-5564]
ACCCTATCTCGGTCTATTCTTTTGATTTATAAGGGATTTTGCCGATTTCGGCCTATTGGTTAAAAAATGA
GCTGATTTAACAAAAATTTAACGCGAATTTTAACAAAATATTAACGTTTACAATTTCCTGATGCGGTATT
TTCTCCTTACGCATCTGTGCGGTATTTCACACCGCATATGGTGCACTCTCAGTACAATCTGCTCTGATGC
CGCATAGTTAAGCCAGCCCCGACACCCGCCAACACCCGCTGACGCGCCCTGACGGGCTTGTCTGCTCCCG
GCATCCGCTTACAGACAAGCTGTGACCGTCTCCGGGAGCTGCATGTGTCAGAGGTTTTCACCGTCATCAC
CGAAACGCGCGAGACGAAAGG
