>Addgene plasmid #52904 | pMos-3xP3DsRed-attP | addgene partial sequence | sequence record 86044 | pZuoShang-5 5'-GCTGGACATCACCTCCCACAACG-3'
CGAGCGCACCGAGGGCCGCCACCACCTGTTCCTGTAGCGGCCGCGACTCTAGATCATAATCAGCCATACC
ACATTTGTAGAGGTTTTACTTGCTTTAAAAAACCTCCCACACCTCCCCCTGAACCTGAAACATAAAATGA
ATGCAATTGTTGTTGTTAACTTGTTTATTGCAGCTTATAATGGTTACAAATAAAGCAATAGCATCACAAA
TTTCACAAATAAAGCATTTTTTTCACTGCATTCTAGTTGTGGTTTGTCCAAACTCATCAATGTATCTTAA
AGCTTATCGATACGCGTATAACTTCGTATAGCATACATTATACGAAGTTATATCGTAGCAGCTCACGGTT
AGGGATAACAGGGTAATTATTTGAGGAGGTTTCTCTGTAAATAATGACTCTCTTAAGGTAGCCTAGAACA
AAACGTCGTGAGACAGTTTGGTTTAATTAACGCGTACGGCGCGCCACTAGTGATATCTACTCGAGTGAAT
TCTTATTTGAGGAGGTTTCTCTGTAAATAATGATCGTAGCAGCTCACGGTTACAAAACGTCGTGAGACAG
TTTGGTAGGGATAACAGGGTAATGACTCTCTTAAGGTAGCCTAGAAAGATCTATAACTTCGTATAGCATA
CATTATACGAAGTTATGTAGTGCCCCAACTGGGGTAACCTTTGAGTTCTCTCAGTTGGGGGCGTAGCCTA
GGCCGGCCGATCTCGTCGACGTCAAAATCACCACTTTTGAAGCGTTGAAACCACCGTTCACACGTTTTCA
CAGTTGGTACTTGTTCGCCAAAGGCTTCAACAAGCATTCGGTGCGATTCCGCAGCTGTTTTCTTCAAATG
AAA
